Addgene plasmid #160308: 59 pLIB_HIS_HA
Purpose: (Empty Backbone) N-term 3C cleavable His-HA tag for insect cell expression
Depositing lab: John Weir. Depositing organization: Friedrich Miescher Laboratory. Publication: InteBac - An integrated bacterial and baculovirus expression vector suite. Altmannova V, Blaha A, Astrinidis S, Reichle H, Weir JR. Protein Sci. 2020 Sep 21. doi: 10.1002/pro.3957. PubMed 32955754.
Backbone
  Vector backbone: pLIB
  Modifications to backbone: MCS altered for full compatibility within InteBac, C-terminal 3C-cleavable 12xHis-3xHA tag added
  Vector type: Insect Expression
  Promoter: polyhydrin
  Selectable markers: Gentamicin
  Tag / fusion protein: 12xHis (N terminal on backbone); 3xHA (N terminal on backbone)
Growth in bacteria
  Bacterial resistance: Ampicillin, 100 μg/mL
  Growth temperature: 37°C
  Growth strain: DH5alpha
  Copy number: High Copy
Gene/Insert
  Cloning method: Gibson Cloning
Terms and licenses: Academic/Nonprofit Terms; Industry Terms: Not Available to Industry
How to cite: 59 pLIB_HIS_HA was a gift from John Weir (Addgene plasmid # 160308 ; http://n2t.net/addgene:160308 ; RRID:Addgene_160308)
