[The description below was written by a language model from this plasmid's Addgene catalogue record and pLannotate feature annotations shown in this document.]
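Description:
59 pLIB_HIS_HA is an empty insect-cell expression backbone derived from pLIB and adapted for the InteBac suite, a set of bacterial and baculovirus expression vectors designed to be cross-compatible. It is a small (about 5.2 kb) high-copy plasmid propagated in E. coli through a ColE1/pUC-type origin and selected with ampicillin via the β-lactamase gene; an f1 origin is also present. No insert is recorded. Genes of interest are introduced by Gibson assembly into a multiple cloning site that was altered for compatibility across InteBac.

The expression cassette is driven by the baculovirus polyhedrin promoter, a very strong late promoter, and is terminated by an SV40 polyadenylation signal. It supplies a 12xHis-3xHA tag that can be removed with 3C protease, giving both an affinity purification handle and an epitope for detection. The record is inconsistent about tag position: the purpose and tag fields call it N-terminal, while the backbone modification note calls it C-terminal. The feature table does not annotate the tag explicitly, showing only short His-tag-like fragment matches between the promoter and the terminator, so it does not settle the question. Other fragment hits, such as SET1, large T antigen and lacZα, are probably annotation artefacts or sequence remnants.

The cassette, a gentamicin resistance gene with its Pc promoter, and a loxP site all lie between the Tn7L and Tn7R ends. This arrangement allows Tn7 transposition into a bacmid to generate recombinant baculovirus, with gentamicin selecting for the transposed element. The loxP site could support Cre-mediated fusion with other vectors for multigene assemblies.
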