Features (pLannotate 1.2.2; 19 found; start..end, strand, type, name):
    298..1158    -  CDS            AmpR: β-lactamase; bla; confers resistance to ampicillin, carbenicillin, and related antibiotics
   1159..1263    -  promoter       AmpR promoter: bla
   1289..1743    -  rep_origin     f1 ori (sequence partly withheld): f1 bacteriophage origin of replication; arrow indicates direction of (+) strand synthesis
   1748..1764    -  CDS            lacZα (fragment): LacZα fragment of β-galactosidase; lacZ fragment
   1927..2092    +  mobile_element Tn7L: mini-Tn7 element (left end of the Tn7 transposon) Tn7
   2124..2173    -  CDS            SET1 (fragment): solubility-enhancement tag derived from T7 phage gene 10B
   2202..2336    -  polyA_signal   SV40 poly(A) signal: SV40 polyadenylation signal
   2359..2442    -  CDS            large T antigen (fragment): large T antigen from SV40 (simian virus 40)
   2707..2723    -  CDS            capTEV™ (fragment): composite tag for in vivo biotinylation, TEV protease cleavage, and 6xHis tagging
   2725..2741    -  CDS            capTEV™ (fragment): composite tag for in vivo biotinylation, TEV protease cleavage, and 6xHis tagging
   2796..2887    -  promoter       polyhedrin promoter: polh from Autographa californica; promoter for the baculovirus polyhedrin gene
   2935..2968    -  protein_bind   loxP: Cre-mediated recombination occurs in the 8-bp core sequence (GCATACAT). Cre recombinase
   2997..3024    +  rep_origin     R6K γ ori (fragment): γ replication origin from E. coli plasmid R6K; requires the R6K initiator protein pi for replication
   3024..3386    +  CDS            YPR2_ECOLX (fragment): Protein predicted: Swiss-Prot protein existence level 4. From Escherichia coli.
   3364..3392    +  promoter       Pc promoter: intI1 (promoter lies within the coding sequence); class 1 integron promoter
   3581..4114    +  CDS            GmR: gentamycin acetyltransferase; aacC1; confers resistance to gentamycin
   4181..4405    +  mobile_element Tn7R: mini-Tn7 element (right end of the Tn7 transposon) Tn7
   4473..4524    +  misc_feature   bom (fragment): basis of mobility region from pBR322
   4710..127     -  rep_origin     ori (across the origin): high-copy-number ColE1/pMB1/pBR322/pUC origin of replication
>Addgene plasmid #160308 | 59 pLIB_HIS_HA | addgene full sequence | sequence record 318535 | Addgene NGS Result
TCTGCTGAAGCCAGTTACCTTCGGAAAAAGAGTTGGTAGCTCTTGATCCGGCAAACAAACCACCGCTGGT
AGCGGTGGTTTTTTTGTTTGCAAGCAGCAGATTACGCGCAGAAAAAAAGGATCTCAAGAAGATCCTTTGA
TCTTTTCTACGGGGTCTGACGCTCAGTGGAACGAAAACTCACGTTAAGGGATTTTGGTCATGAGATTATC
AAAAAGGATCTTCACCTAGATCCTTTTAAATTAAAAATGAAGTTTTAAATCAATCTAAAGTATATATGAG
TAAACTTGGTCTGACAGTTACCAATGCTTAATCAGTGAGGCACCTATCTCAGCGATCTGTCTATTTCGTT
CATCCATAGTTGCCTGACTCCCCGTCGTGTAGATAACTACGATACGGGAGGGCTTACCATCTGGCCCCAG
TGCTGCAATGATACCGCGAGACCCACGCTCACCGGCTCCAGATTTATCAGCAATAAACCAGCCAGCCGGA
AGGGCCGAGCGCAGAAGTGGTCCTGCAACTTTATCCGCCTCCATCCAGTCTATTAATTGTTGCCGGGAAG
CTAGAGTAAGTAGTTCGCCAGTTAATAGTTTGCGCAACGTTGTTGCCATTGCTACAGGCATCGTGGTGTC
ACGCTCGTCGTTTGGTATGGCTTCATTCAGCTCCGGTTCCCAACGATCAAGGCGAGTTACATGATCCCCC
ATGTTGTGCAAAAAAGCGGTTAATTCCTTCGGTCCACCGATGGTTGTCAGAAGTAAGTTGGCCGCAGTGT
TATCACTCATGGTTATGGCAGCACTGCATAATTCTCTTACTGTCATGCCATCCGTAAGATGCTTTTCTGT
GACTGGTGAGTACTCAACCAAGTCATTCTGAGAATAGTGTATGCGGCGACCGAGTTGCTCTTGCCCGGCG
TCAATACGGGATAATACCGCGCCACATAGCAGAACTTTAAAAGTGCTCATCATTGGAAAACGTTCTTCGG
GGCGAAAACTCTCAAGGATCTTACCGCTGTTGAGATCCAGTTCGATGTAACCCACTCGTGCACCCAACTG
ATCTTCAGCATCTTTTACTTTCACCAGCGTTTCTGGGTGAGCAAAAACAGGAAGGCAAAATGCCGCAAAA
AAGGGAATAAGGGCGACACGGAAATGTTGAATACTCATACTCTTCCTTTTTCAATATTATTGAAGCATTT
ATCAGGGTTATTGTCTCATGAGCGGATACATATTTGAATGTATTTAGAAAAATAAACAAATAGGGGTTCC
GCGCACATTTCCCCGAAAAGTGCCACCTAAATTGTAAGCGTTAATATTTTGTTAAAATTCGCGTTAAATT
TTTGTTAAATCAGCTCATTTTTTAACCAATAGGCCGAAATCGGCAAAATCCCTTATAAATCAAAAGAATA
GACCGAGATAGGGT
[37 nt withheld, positions 1415-1451]
AAGAACGTGGACTCCAACGTCAAAGG
[49 nt withheld, positions 1478-1526]
T
[91 nt withheld, positions 1528-1618]
G
[124 nt withheld, positions 1620-1743]
CCCATTCGCCATTCAGGCTGCAAATAAGCGTTGATATTCAGTCAATTACAAACATTAATAACGAAGAGAT
GACAGAAAAATTTTCATTCTGTGACAGAGAAAAAGTAGCCGAAGATGACGGTTTGTCACATGGAGTTGGC
AGGATGTTTGATTAAAAACATAACAGGAAGAAAAATGCCCCGCTGTGGGCGGACAAAATAGTTGGGAACT
GGGAGGGGTGGAAATGGAGTTTTTAAGGATTATTTAGGGAAGAGTGACAAAATAGATGGGAACTGGGTGT
AGCGTCGTAAGCTAATACGAAAATTAAAAATGACAAAATAGTTTGGAACTAGATTTCACTTATCTGGTTC
GGATCTCCTAGGGGTTATGATAGTTATTGCTCAGCGGTGGCAGCAGCCAACTCAGCTTCCTTTCGGGCTT
TGTTAGCAGCCGGATCTTCTAGGCTCAAGCAGTGATCAGATCCAGACATGATAAGATACATTGATGAGTT
TGGACAAACCACAACTAGAATGCAGTGAAAAAAATGCTTTATTTGTGAAATTTGTGATGCTATTGCTTTA
TTTGTAACCATTATAAGCTGCAATAAACAAGTTAACAACAACAATTGCATTCATTTTATGTTTCAGGTTC
AGGGGGAGGTGTGGGAGGTTTTTTAAAGCAAGTAAAACCTCTACAAATGTGGTATGGCTGATTATGATCC
TCTAGTACTTCTCGACAAGCTTGTCGAGACTGCAGGCTCTAGATTCGAAAGCGGCCGCGACTAGTGAGCT
CGTCGACGTAGGCCTTTGAATTCCGCGCGCTCATATGTCGGACCGGGATCCGGGCCCCTGGAACAGAACT
TCCAGGGAACCTGAACTTGCATAGTCTGGCACATCGTATGGATAAGATCCCGCATAATCGGGGACATCGT
AAGGATAGCTACCAGCATAGTCTGGCACGTCATACGGATAGGAGCCAGAGCTGTGATGATGATGATGATG
GTGATGATGATGATGATGGCTGCTGCCCATAGATCCGCGCCCGATGGTGGGACGGTATGAATAATCCGGA
ATATTTATAGGTTTTTTTATTACAAAACTGTTACGAAAACAGTAAAATACTTATTTATTTGCGAGATGGT
TATCATTTTAATTATCTCCATGATCTATTAATATTCCGGAGTAGGTCGCGAATCGATACTAGTAAAACCA
GATAACTTCGTATAATGTATGCTATACGAAGTTATGGTACCGCGGCCGCGTAGAGGATCTGTTGATCAGC
AGTTCAACCTGTTGATAGTACAAACAAAGCTGTAGCCAACCACTAGAACTATAGCTAGAGTCCTGGGCGA
ACAAACGATGCTCGCCTTCCAGAAAACCGAGGATGCGAACCACTTCATCCGGGGTCAGCACCACCGGCAA
GCGCCGCGACGGCCGAGGTCTACCGATCTCCTGAAGCAAGGGCAGATCCGTGCACAGCACCTTGCCGTAG
AAGAACAGCAAGGCCGCCAATGCCTGACGATGCGTGGAGACCGAAACCTTGCGCTCGTTCGCCAGCCAGG
ACAGAAATGCCTCGACTTCGCTGCTGCCCAAGGTTGCCGGGTGACGCACACCGTGGAAACGGATGAAGGC
ACAAACCCAGTTGACATAAGCCTGTTCGGTTCGTAAACTGTAATGCAAGTAGCGTATGCGCTCACGCAAC
TGGTCCAGAACCTTGACCGAACGCAGCGGTGGTAACGGCGCAGTGGCGGTTTTCATGGCTTGTTATGACT
GTTTTTTTGTACAGTCTATGCCTCGGGCATCCAAGCAGCAAGCGCGTTACGCCGTGGGTCGATGTTTGAT
GTTATGGAGCAGCAACGATGTTACGCAGCAGCAACGATGTTACGCAGCAGGGCAGTCGCCCTAAAACAAA
GTTAGGTGGCTCAAGTATTGGCATCATTCGCACATGTAGGCTCGGCCCTGACCAAGTCAAATCCATGCGG
GCTGCTCTTGATCTTTTCGGTCGTGAGTTCGGAGACGTAGCCACCTACTCCCAACATCAGCCGGACTCCG
ATTACCTCGGGAACTTGCTCCGTAGTAAGACATTCATCGCGCTTGCTGCCTTCGACCAAGAAGCGGTTGT
TGGCGCTCTCGCGGCTTACGTTCTGCCCAAGTTTGAGCAGCCGCGTAGTGAGATCTATATCTATGATCTC
GCAGTCTCCGGCGAGCACCGGAGGCAGGGCATTGCCACCGCGCTCATCAATCTCCTCAAGCATGAGGCCA
ACGCGCTTGGTGCTTATGTGATCTACGTGCAAGCAGATTACGGTGACGATCCCGCAGTGGCTCTCTATAC
AAAGTTGGGCATACGGGAAGAAGTGATGCACTTTGATATCGACCCAAGTACCGCCACCTAACAATTCGTT
CAAGCCGAGATCGGCTTCCCGGCCGCGGAGTTGTTCGGTAAATTGTCACAACGCCGCGAATATAGTCTTT
ACCATGCCCTTGGCCACGCCCCTCTTTAATACGACGGGCAATTTGCACTTCAGAAAATGAAGAGTTTGCT
TTAGCCATAACAAAAGTCCAGTATGCTTTTTCACAGCATAACTGGACTGATTTCAGTTTACAACTATTCT
GTCTAGTTTAAGACTTTATTGTCATAGTTTAGATCTATTTTGTTCAGTTTAAGACTTTATTGTCCGCCCA
CACCCGCTTACGCAGGGCATCCATTTATTACTCAACCGTAACCGATTTTGCCAGGTTACGCGGCTGGTCT
ATGCGGTGTGAAATACCGCACAGATGCGTAAGGAGAAAATACCGCATCAGGCGCTCTTCCGCTTCCTCGC
TCACTGACTCGCTGCGCTCGGTCGTTCGGCTGCGGCGAGCGGTATCAGCTCACTCAAAGGCGGTAATACG
GTTATCCACAGAATCAGGGGATAACGCAGGAAAGAACATGTGAGCAAAAGGCCAGCAAAAGGCCAGGAAC
CGTAAAAAGGCCGCGTTGCTGGCGTTTTTCCATAGGCTCCGCCCCCCTGACGAGCATCACAAAAATCGAC
GCTCAAGTCAGAGGTGGCGAAACCCGACAGGACTATAAAGATACCAGGCGTTTCCCCCTGGAAGCTCCCT
CGTGCGCTCTCCTGTTCCGACCCTGCCGCTTACCGGATACCTGTCCGCCTTTCTCCCTTCGGGAAGCGTG
GCGCTTTCTCATAGCTCACGCTGTAGGTATCTCAGTTCGGTGTAGGTCGTTCGCTCCAAGCTGGGCTGTG
TGCACGAACCCCCCGTTCAGCCCGACCGCTGCGCCTTATCCGGTAACTATCGTCTTGAGTCCAACCCGGT
AAGACACGACTTATCGCCACTGGCAGCAGCCACTGGTAACAGGATTAGCAGAGCGAGGTATGTAGGCGGT
GCTACAGAGTTCTTGAAGTGGTGGCCTAACTACGGCTACACTAGAAGAATAGTATTTGGTATCTGCGC
